Addgene plasmid #138508: LbABE8e(TadA-8e V106W)
Purpose: A-to-G base editor
Depositing lab: David Liu. Depositing organization: Broad Institute. Publication: Phage-assisted evolution of an adenine base editor with improved Cas domain compatibility and activity. Richter MF, Zhao KT, Eton E, Lapinaite A, Newby GA, Thuronyi BW, Wilson C, Koblan LW, Zeng J, Bauer DE, Doudna JA, Liu DR. Nat Biotechnol. 2020 Jul;38(7):883-891. doi: 10.1038/s41587-020-0453-z. Epub 2020 Mar 16. PubMed 32433547.
Backbone
  Vector backbone: pCMV with a BR322 origin
  Vector type: Mammalian Expression
Growth in bacteria
  Bacterial resistance: Ampicillin, 100 μg/mL
  Growth temperature: 37°C
  Growth strain: DH5alpha
  Copy number: Unknown
Gene/Insert
  Gene/Insert name: ecTadA(8e V106W)-dLbCas12a
  Species: Other
  Mutation: TadA-8e V106W
  Cloning method: Unknown
Terms and licenses: Academic/Nonprofit Terms; Industry Terms: Not Available to Industry
How to cite: LbABE8e(TadA-8e V106W) was a gift from David Liu (Addgene plasmid # 138508 ; http://n2t.net/addgene:138508 ; RRID:Addgene_138508)
