[The description below was written by a language model from this plasmid's Addgene catalogue record and pLannotate feature annotations shown in this document.]
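Description:
LbABE8e(TadA-8e V106W) is a mammalian expression plasmid encoding an adenine (A-to-G) base editor built on a Cas12a scaffold rather than Cas9. The backbone is a pCMV vector carrying a pBR322/ColE1-type origin of replication and a β-lactamase (AmpR) cassette with its own promoter, so it is propagated in E. coli under ampicillin selection. The 7.8 kb sequence also contains short backbone remnants with no evident role in the payload, including lac promoter/operator and CAP site elements, lacI, SV40 promoter and multiple-cloning-site fragments, and a piece of the pBR322 bom region. No mammalian selection marker is annotated.

The single expression unit is driven by the human cytomegalovirus immediate-early enhancer and promoter and terminated by the bovine growth hormone polyadenylation signal. A T7 promoter lies between the CMV promoter and the coding region, which could support in vitro transcription. The open reading frame fuses an E. coli TadA-derived deoxyadenosine deaminase at the N-terminus to LbCpf1 (Cas12a from Lachnospiraceae bacterium ND2006), which the catalogue entry describes as the nuclease-inactive dLbCas12a form. The deaminase is the evolved TadA-8e variant carrying the additional V106W substitution. In this arrangement the catalytically dead Cas12a, directed by a crRNA, brings the deaminase to a target site, where adenine is converted to inosine and ultimately read as guanine without a double-strand break. The gaps flanking and separating the two annotated coding segments probably hold linkers or localisation signals, but these are not annotated. No guide RNA cassette appears in the feature table, so the crRNA must be supplied separately. The plasmid is intended for transient expression of the editor in mammalian cells.
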