Features (pLannotate 1.2.2; 16 found; start..end, strand, type, name):
     95..398     +  enhancer       CMV enhancer: human cytomegalovirus immediate early enhancer
    399..602     +  promoter       CMV promoter: human cytomegalovirus (CMV) immediate early promoter
    644..662     +  promoter       T7 promoter: promoter for bacteriophage T7 RNA polymerase
    733..1224    +  CDS            tadA: TADA_ECOLI - Also known as yfhC. Experimental evidence at protein level: Swiss-Prot protein existence level 1. Catalyzes the deamination of adenosine to inosine at the wobble position 34 of tRNA(Arg2). Essential for cell viability. From Escherichia coli (strain K12).
   1327..5004    +  CDS            LbCpf1: CRISPR-associated protein from Lachnospiraceae bacterium ND2006 (Zetsche et al., 2015)
   5122..5346    +  polyA_signal   bGH poly(A) signal: bovine growth hormone polyadenylation signal
   5350..5371    +  promoter       SV40 promoter (fragment): SV40 enhancer and early promoter
   5376..5392    +  misc_feature   MCS (fragment): pBluescript multiple cloning site
   5441..5457    -  protein_bind   lac operator: The lac repressor binds to the lac operator to inhibit transcription in E. coli. This inhibition can be relieved by adding lactose or isopropyl-β-D-thiogalactopyranoside (IPTG). lac repressor encoded by lacI
   5465..5495    -  promoter       lac promoter: promoter for the E. coli lac operon
   5510..5531    -  protein_bind   CAP binding site: CAP binding activates transcription in the presence of cAMP. E. coli catabolite activator protein
   5544..5636    -  CDS            lacI (fragment): lac repressor; lacI; The lac repressor binds to the lac operator to inhibit transcription in E. coli. This inhibition can be relieved by adding lactose or isopropyl-β-D-thiogalactopyranoside (IPTG).
   5819..6407    -  rep_origin     ori: high-copy-number ColE1/pMB1/pBR322/pUC origin of replication
   6578..7438    -  CDS            AmpR: β-lactamase; bla; confers resistance to ampicillin, carbenicillin, and related antibiotics
   7439..7543    -  promoter       AmpR promoter: bla
   7614..7658    -  misc_feature   bom (fragment): basis of mobility region from pBR322
>Addgene plasmid #138508 | LbABE8e(TadA-8e V106W) | addgene full sequence | sequence record 292194 | Addgene NGS Result
GGGCCAGATATACGCGTTGACATTGATTATTGACTAGTTATTAATAGTAATCAATTACGGGGTCATTAGT
TCATAGCCCATATATTGAGTTCCGCGTTACATAACTTACGGTAAATGGCCCGCCTGGCTGACCGCCCAAC
GACCCCCGCCCATTGACGTCAATAATGACGTATGTTCCCATAGTAACGCCAATAGGGACTTTCCATTGAC
GTCAATGGGTGGAGTATTTACGGTAAACTGCCCACTTGGCAGTACATCAAGTGTATCATATGCCAAGTAC
GCCCCCTATTGACGTCAATGACGGTAAATGGCCCGCCTGGCATTATGCCCAGTACATGACCTTATGGGAC
TTTCCTACTTGGCAGTACATCTACGTATTAGTCATCGCTATTACCATGGTGATGCGGTTTTGGCAGTACA
TCAATGGGCGTGGATAGCGGTTTGACTCACGGGGATTTCCAAGTCTCCACCCCATTGACGTCAATGGGAG
TTTGTTTTGGCACCAAAATCAACGGGACTTTCCAAAATGTCGTAACAACTCCGCCCCATTGACGCAAATG
GGCGGTAGGCGTGTACGGTGGGAGGTCTATATAAGCAGAGCTGGTTTAGTGAACCGTCAGATCCGCTAGA
GATCCGCGGCCGCTAATACGACTCACTATAGGGAGAGCCGCCACCATGAAACGGACAGCCGACGGAAGCG
AGTTCGAGTCACCAAAGAAGAAGCGGAAAGTCTCTGAGGTGGAGTTTTCCCACGAGTACTGGATGAGACA
TGCCCTGACCCTGGCCAAGAGGGCACGGGATGAGAGGGAGGTGCCTGTGGGAGCCGTGCTGGTGCTGAAC
AATAGAGTGATCGGCGAGGGCTGGAACAGAGCCATCGGCCTGCACGACCCAACAGCCCATGCCGAAATTA
TGGCCCTGAGACAGGGCGGCCTGGTCATGCAGAACTACAGACTGATTGACGCCACCCTGTACGTGACATT
CGAGCCTTGCGTGATGTGCGCCGGCGCCATGATCCACTCTAGGATCGGCCGCGTGGTGTTTGGATGGAGA
AATTCTAAAAGAGGCGCCGCAGGCTCCCTGATGAACGTGCTGAACTACCCCGGCATGAATCACCGCGTCG
AAATTACCGAGGGAATCCTGGCAGATGAATGTGCCGCCCTGCTGTGCGATTTCTATCGGATGCCTAGACA
GGTGTTCAATGCTCAGAAGAAGGCCCAGAGCTCCATCAACTCCGGAGGATCTAGCGGAGGATCCTCTGGC
AGCGAGACACCAGGAACAAGCGAGTCAGCAACACCAGAGAGCAGTGGCGGCAGCAGCGGCGGCAGCAGCA
AGCTGGAGAAGTTTACAAACTGCTACTCCCTGTCTAAGACCCTGAGGTTCAAGGCCATCCCTGTGGGCAA
GACCCAGGAGAACATCGACAATAAGCGGCTGCTGGTGGAGGACGAGAAGAGAGCCGAGGATTATAAGGGC
GTGAAGAAGCTGCTGGATCGCTACTATCTGTCTTTTATCAACGACGTGCTGCACAGCATCAAGCTGAAGA
ATCTGAACAATTACATCAGCCTGTTCCGGAAGAAAACCAGAACCGAGAAGGAGAATAAGGAGCTGGAGAA
CCTGGAGATCAATCTGCGGAAGGAGATCGCCAAGGCCTTCAAGGGCAACGAGGGCTACAAGTCCCTGTTT
AAGAAGGATATCATCGAGACAATCCTGCCAGAGTTCCTGGACGATAAGGACGAGATCGCCCTGGTGAACA
GCTTCAATGGCTTTACCACAGCCTTCACCGGCTTCTTTGATAACAGAGAGAATATGTTTTCCGAGGAGGC
CAAGAGCACATCCATCGCCTTCAGGTGTATCAACGAGAATCTGACCCGCTACATCTCTAATATGGACATC
TTCGAGAAGGTGGACGCCATCTTTGATAAGCACGAGGTGCAGGAGATCAAGGAGAAGATCCTGAACAGCG
ACTATGATGTGGAGGATTTCTTTGAGGGCGAGTTCTTTAACTTTGTGCTGACACAGGAGGGCATCGACGT
GTATAACGCCATCATCGGCGGCTTCGTGACCGAGAGCGGCGAGAAGATCAAGGGCCTGAACGAGTACATC
AACCTGTATAATCAGAAAACCAAGCAGAAGCTGCCTAAGTTTAAGCCACTGTATAAGCAGGTGCTGAGCG
ATCGGGAGTCTCTGAGCTTCTACGGCGAGGGCTATACATCCGATGAGGAGGTGCTGGAGGTGTTTAGAAA
CACCCTGAACAAGAACAGCGAGATCTTCAGCTCCATCAAGAAGCTGGAGAAGCTGTTCAAGAATTTTGAC
GAGTACTCTAGCGCCGGCATCTTTGTGAAGAACGGCCCCGCCATCAGCACAATCTCCAAGGATATCTTCG
GCGAGTGGAACGTGATCCGGGACAAGTGGAATGCCGAGTATGACGATATCCACCTGAAGAAGAAGGCCGT
GGTGACCGAGAAGTACGAGGACGATCGGAGAAAGTCCTTCAAGAAGATCGGCTCCTTTTCTCTGGAGCAG
CTGCAGGAGTACGCCGACGCCGATCTGTCTGTGGTGGAGAAGCTGAAGGAGATCATCATCCAGAAGGTGG
ATGAGATCTACAAGGTGTATGGCTCCTCTGAGAAGCTGTTCGACGCCGATTTTGTGCTGGAGAAGAGCCT
GAAGAAGAACGACGCCGTGGTGGCCATCATGAAGGACCTGCTGGATTCTGTGAAGAGCTTCGAGAATTAC
ATCAAGGCCTTCTTTGGCGAGGGCAAGGAGACAAACAGGGACGAGTCCTTCTATGGCGATTTTGTGCTGG
CCTACGACATCCTGCTGAAGGTGGACCACATCTACGATGCCATCCGCAATTATGTGACCCAGAAGCCCTA
CTCTAAGGATAAGTTCAAGCTGTATTTTCAGAACCCTCAGTTCATGGGCGGCTGGGACAAGGATAAGGAG
ACAGACTATCGGGCCACCATCCTGAGATACGGCTCCAAGTACTATCTGGCCATCATGGATAAGAAGTACG
CCAAGTGCCTGCAGAAGATCGACAAGGACGATGTGAACGGCAATTACGAGAAGATCAACTATAAGCTGCT
GCCCGGCCCTAATAAGATGCTGCCAAAGGTGTTCTTTTCTAAGAAGTGGATGGCCTACTATAACCCCAGC
GAGGACATCCAGAAGATCTACAAGAATGGCACATTCAAGAAGGGCGATATGTTTAACCTGAATGACTGTC
ACAAGCTGATCGACTTCTTTAAGGATAGCATCTCCCGGTATCCAAAGTGGTCCAATGCCTACGATTTCAA
CTTTTCTGAGACAGAGAAGTATAAGGACATCGCCGGCTTTTACAGAGAGGTGGAGGAGCAGGGCTATAAG
GTGAGCTTCGAGTCTGCCAGCAAGAAGGAGGTGGATAAGCTGGTGGAGGAGGGCAAGCTGTATATGTTCC
AGATCTATAACAAGGACTTTTCCGATAAGTCTCACGGCACACCCAATCTGCACACCATGTACTTCAAGCT
GCTGTTTGACGAGAACAATCACGGACAGATCAGGCTGAGCGGAGGAGCAGAGCTGTTCATGAGGCGCGCC
TCCCTGAAGAAGGAGGAGCTGGTGGTGCACCCAGCCAACTCCCCTATCGCCAACAAGAATCCAGATAATC
CCAAGAAAACCACAACCCTGTCCTACGACGTGTATAAGGATAAGAGGTTTTCTGAGGACCAGTACGAGCT
GCACATCCCAATCGCCATCAATAAGTGCCCCAAGAACATCTTCAAGATCAATACAGAGGTGCGCGTGCTG
CTGAAGCACGACGATAACCCCTATGTGATCGGCATCGCCAGGGGTGAGCGCAATCTGCTGTATATCGTGG
TGGTGGACGGCAAGGGCAACATCGTGGAGCAGTATTCCCTGAACGAGATCATCAACAACTTCAACGGCAT
CAGGATCAAGACAGATTACCACTCTCTGCTGGACAAGAAGGAGAAGGAGAGGTTCGAGGCCCGCCAGAAC
TGGACCTCCATCGAGAATATCAAGGAGCTGAAGGCCGGCTATATCTCTCAGGTGGTGCACAAGATCTGCG
AGCTGGTGGAGAAGTACGATGCCGTGATCGCCCTGGAGGACCTGAACTCTGGCTTTAAGAATAGCCGCGT
GAAGGTGGAGAAGCAGGTGTATCAGAAGTTCGAGAAGATGCTGATCGATAAGCTGAACTACATGGTGGAC
AAGAAGTCTAATCCTTGTGCAACAGGCGGCGCCCTGAAGGGCTATCAGATCACCAATAAGTTCGAGAGCT
TTAAGTCCATGTCTACCCAGAACGGCTTCATCTTTTACATCCCTGCCTGGCTGACATCCAAGATCGATCC
ATCTACCGGCTTTGTGAACCTGCTGAAAACCAAGTATACCAGCATCGCCGATTCCAAGAAGTTCATCAGC
TCCTTTGACAGGATCATGTACGTGCCCGAGGAGGATCTGTTCGAGTTTGCCCTGGACTATAAGAACTTCT
CTCGCACAGACGCCGATTACATCAAGAAGTGGAAGCTGTACTCCTACGGCAACCGGATCAGAATCTTCCG
GAATCCTAAGAAGAACAACGTGTTCGACTGGGAGGAGGTGTGCCTGACCAGCGCCTATAAGGAGCTGTTC
AACAAGTACGGCATCAATTATCAGCAGGGCGATATCAGAGCCCTGCTGTGCGAGCAGTCCGACAAGGCCT
TCTACTCTAGCTTTATGGCCCTGATGAGCCTGATGCTGCAGATGCGGAACAGCATCACAGGCCGCACCGA
CGTGGATTTTCTGATCAGCCCTGTGAAGAACTCCGACGGCATCTTCTACGATAGCCGGAACTATGAGGCC
CAGGAGAATGCCATCCTGCCAAAGAACGCCGACGCCAATGGCGCCTATAACATCGCCAGAAAGGTGCTGT
GGGCCATCGGCCAGTTCAAGAAGGCCGAGGACGAGAAGCTGGATAAGGTGAAGATCGCCATCTCTAACAA
GGAGTGGCTGGAGTACGCCCAGACCAGCGTGAAGTCTGGCGGCTCAAAAAGAACCGCCGACGGCAGCGAA
TTCGAGCCCAAGAAGAAGAGGAAAGTCTAACCGGTCATCATCACCATCACCATTGAGTTTAAACCCGCTG
ATCAGCCTCGACTGTGCCTTCTAGTTGCCAGCCATCTGTTGTTTGCCCCTCCCCCGTGCCTTCCTTGACC
CTGGAAGGTGCCACTCCCACTGTCCTTTCCTAATAAAATGAGGAAATTGCATCGCATTGTCTGAGTAGGT
GTCATTCTATTCTGGGGGGTGGGGTGGGGCAGGACAGCAAGGGGGAGGATTGGGAAGACAATAGCAGGCA
TGCTGGGGATGCGGTGGGCTCTATGGCTTCTGAGGCGGAAAGAACCAGCTGGGGCTCGATACCGTCGACC
TCTAGCTAGAGCTTGGCGTAATCATGGTCATAGCTGTTTCCTGTGTGAAATTGTTATCCGCTCACAATTC
CACACAACATACGAGCCGGAAGCATAAAGTGTAAAGCCTAGGGTGCCTAATGAGTGAGCTAACTCACATT
AATTGCGTTGCGCTCACTGCCCGCTTTCCAGTCGGGAAACCTGTCGTGCCAGCTGCATTAATGAATCGGC
CAACGCGCGGGGAGAGGCGGTTTGCGTATTGGGCGCTCTTCCGCTTCCTCGCTCACTGACTCGCTGCGCT
CGGTCGTTCGGCTGCGGCGAGCGGTATCAGCTCACTCAAAGGCGGTAATACGGTTATCCACAGAATCAGG
GGATAACGCAGGAAAGAACATGTGAGCAAAAGGCCAGCAAAAGGCCAGGAACCGTAAAAAGGCCGCGTTG
CTGGCGTTTTTCCATAGGCTCCGCCCCCCTGACGAGCATCACAAAAATCGACGCTCAAGTCAGAGGTGGC
GAAACCCGACAGGACTATAAAGATACCAGGCGTTTCCCCCTGGAAGCTCCCTCGTGCGCTCTCCTGTTCC
GACCCTGCCGCTTACCGGATACCTGTCCGCCTTTCTCCCTTCGGGAAGCGTGGCGCTTTCTCATAGCTCA
CGCTGTAGGTATCTCAGTTCGGTGTAGGTCGTTCGCTCCAAGCTGGGCTGTGTGCACGAACCCCCCGTTC
AGCCCGACCGCTGCGCCTTATCCGGTAACTATCGTCTTGAGTCCAACCCGGTAAGACACGACTTATCGCC
ACTGGCAGCAGCCACTGGTAACAGGATTAGCAGAGCGAGGTATGTAGGCGGTGCTACAGAGTTCTTGAAG
TGGTGGCCTAACTACGGCTACACTAGAAGAACAGTATTTGGTATCTGCGCTCTGCTGAAGCCAGTTACCT
TCGGAAAAAGAGTTGGTAGCTCTTGATCCGGCAAACAAACCACCGCTGGTAGCGGTGGTTTTTTTGTTTG
CAAGCAGCAGATTACGCGCAGAAAAAAAGGATCTCAAGAAGATCCTTTGATCTTTTCTACGGGGTCTGAC
ACTCAGTGGAACGAAAACTCACGTTAAGGGATTTTGGTCATGAGATTATCAAAAAGGATCTTCACCTAGA
TCCTTTTAAATTAAAAATGAAGTTTTAAATCAATCTAAAGTATATATGAGTAAACTTGGTCTGACAGTTA
CCAATGCTTAATCAGTGAGGCACCTATCTCAGCGATCTGTCTATTTCGTTCATCCATAGTTGCCTGACTC
CCCGTCGTGTAGATAACTACGATACGGGAGGGCTTACCATCTGGCCCCAGTGCTGCAATGATACCGCGAG
ACCCACGCTCACCGGCTCCAGATTTATCAGCAATAAACCAGCCAGCCGGAAGGGCCGAGCGCAGAAGTGG
TCCTGCAACTTTATCCGCCTCCATCCAGTCTATTAATTGTTGCCGGGAAGCTAGAGTAAGTAGTTCGCCA
GTTAATAGTTTGCGCAACGTTGTTGCCATTGCTACAGGCATCGTGGTGTCACGCTCGTCGTTTGGTATGG
CTTCATTCAGCTCCGGTTCCCAACGATCAAGGCGAGTTACATGATCCCCCATGTTGTGCAAAAAAGCGGT
TAGCTCCTTCGGTCCTCCGATCGTTGTCAGAAGTAAGTTGGCCGCAGTGTTATCACTCATGGTTATGGCA
GCACTGCATAATTCTCTTACTGTCATGCCATCCGTAAGATGCTTTTCTGTGACTGGTGAGTACTCAACCA
AGTCATTCTGAGAATAGTGTATGCGGCGACCGAGTTGCTCTTGCCCGGCGTCAATACGGGATAATACCGC
GCCACATAGCAGAACTTTAAAAGTGCTCATCATTGGAAAACGTTCTTCGGGGCGAAAACTCTCAAGGATC
TTACCGCTGTTGAGATCCAGTTCGATGTAACCCACTCGTGCACCCAACTGATCTTCAGCATCTTTTACTT
TCACCAGCGTTTCTGGGTGAGCAAAAACAGGAAGGCAAAATGCCGCAAAAAAGGGAATAAGGGCGACACG
GAAATGTTGAATACTCATACTCTTCCTTTTTCAATATTATTGAAGCATTTATCAGGGTTATTGTCTCATG
AGCGGATACATATTTGAATGTATTTAGAAAAATAAACAAATAGGGGTTCCGCGCACATTTCCCCGAAAAG
TGCCACCTGACGTCGACGGATCGGGAGATCGATCTCCCGATCCCCTAGGGTCGACTCTCAGTACAATCTG
CTCTGATGCCGCATAGTTAAGCCAGTATCTGCTCCCTGCTTGTGTGTTGGAGGTCGCTGAGTAGTGCGCG
AGCAAAATTTAAGCTACAACAAGGCAAGGCTTGACCGACAATTGCATGAAGAATCTGCTTAGGGTTAGGC
GTTTTGCGCTGCTTCGCGATGTAC
